Addgene plasmid #203488: pLenti-jAspSnFR3
Purpose: jAspSnFR3 in lentiviral expression vector
Depositing lab: Lucas Sullivan. Depositing organization: Fred Hutchinson Cancer Center. Publication: An engineered biosensor enables dynamic aspartate measurements in living cells. Davidsen K, Marvin JS, Aggarwal A, Brown TA, Sullivan LB. eLife. 2024 Feb 23;12:RP90024. doi: 10.7554/eLife.90024. PubMed 38393319.
Backbone
  Vector backbone: pLenti
  Vector type: Mammalian Expression, Lentiviral
  Selectable markers: Hygromycin
Growth in bacteria
  Bacterial resistance: Ampicillin, 100 μg/mL
  Growth temperature: 37°C
  Growth strain: NEB Stable
  Copy number: High Copy
Gene/Insert
  Gene/Insert name: jAspSnFR3
  Insert size (bp): 1569
  Promoter: CMV
  Cloning method: Gateway Cloning
  Sequencing primers: 5′ agctcgtttagtgaaccgtcagatc
Terms and licenses: Academic/Nonprofit Terms; Industry Terms: Not Available to Industry
Depositor comments: Please visit https://doi.org/10.1101/2023.06.27.546775 for bioRxiv preprint.
How to cite: pLenti-jAspSnFR3 was a gift from Lucas Sullivan (Addgene plasmid # 203488 ; http://n2t.net/addgene:203488 ; RRID:Addgene_203488)
