[The description below was written by a language model from this plasmid's Addgene catalogue record and pLannotate feature annotations shown in this document.]
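Description:
pLenti-jAspSnFR3 is a 10.3 kb lentiviral mammalian expression plasmid carrying the genetically encoded aspartate biosensor jAspSnFR3. It is propagated in E. coli through a high-copy ColE1/pUC-type origin with ampicillin resistance (bla), and it also retains an f1 origin and remnants of a lac/lacZα cloning region flanked by T3 and T7 promoters. The viral portion has the layout of a third-generation transfer vector. An RSV promoter drives a truncated HIV-1 5' LTR, followed by the Ψ packaging signal with a partial gag sequence, the Rev response element for Rev-dependent nuclear export of the genomic RNA, and the cPPT/CTS element. A second truncated LTR closes the proviral cassette, and an SV40 polyadenylation signal and SV40 origin lie downstream of it.

Within the LTRs, the CMV enhancer and promoter drive the 1,569 bp sensor insert. The insert sits between attB1 and attB2 sites, consistent with its recorded introduction by Gateway recombination. The feature table shows the sensor's architecture: a green fluorescent protein of Aequorea origin is inserted into the E. coli periplasmic glutamate/aspartate-binding protein GltI, splitting it into a large N-terminal and a short C-terminal fragment. In sensors of this design, ligand binding alters the fluorescence output. A WPRE follows the insert to enhance transcript expression, and a separate mouse PGK promoter drives a hygromycin resistance gene for selecting transduced cells. The construct is intended for producing lentivirus to stably express the sensor in mammalian cells, allowing dynamic measurement of aspartate in living cells.
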