Features (pLannotate 1.2.2; 33 found; start..end, strand, type, name):
     27..131     +  promoter       AmpR promoter: bla
    132..992     +  CDS            AmpR: β-lactamase; bla; confers resistance to ampicillin, carbenicillin, and related antibiotics
   1163..1751    +  rep_origin     ori: high-copy-number ColE1/pMB1/pBR322/pUC origin of replication
   1934..2026    +  CDS            lacI (fragment): lac repressor; lacI; The lac repressor binds to the lac operator to inhibit transcription in E. coli. This inhibition can be relieved by adding lactose or isopropyl-β-D-thiogalactopyranoside (IPTG).
   2039..2060    +  protein_bind   CAP binding site: CAP binding activates transcription in the presence of cAMP. E. coli catabolite activator protein
   2075..2105    +  promoter       lac promoter: promoter for the E. coli lac operon
   2113..2129    +  protein_bind   lac operator: The lac repressor binds to the lac operator to inhibit transcription in E. coli. This inhibition can be relieved by adding lactose or isopropyl-β-D-thiogalactopyranoside (IPTG). lac repressor encoded by lacI
   2174..2192    +  promoter       T3 promoter: promoter for bacteriophage T3 RNA polymerase
   2220..2446    +  promoter       RSV promoter: Rous sarcoma virus enhancer/promoter
   2447..2627    +  LTR            5' LTR (truncated): truncated 5' long terminal repeat (LTR) from HIV-1
   2674..2799    +  misc_feature   HIV-1 Ψ: packaging signal of human immunodeficiency virus type 1
   2783..3146    +  CDS            HIV-1 gag (fragment): gag protein from human immunodeficiency virus 1; gag
   3292..3525    +  misc_feature   RRE: The Rev response element (RRE) of HIV-1 allows for Rev-dependent mRNA export from the nucleus to the cytoplasm.
   3902..4002    +  CDS            Rev (fragment): human immunodeficiency virus 1 (HIV-1) Rev protein; rev; enhances nuclear export of unspliced and incompletely spliced viral mRNAs
   4021..4137    +  misc_feature   cPPT/CTS: central polypurine tract and central termination sequence of HIV-1
   4160..4463    +  enhancer       CMV enhancer: human cytomegalovirus immediate early enhancer
   4464..4667    +  promoter       CMV promoter: human cytomegalovirus (CMV) immediate early promoter
   4772..4796    +  protein_bind   attB1: mutant version of attB; recombination site for the Gateway® BP reaction BP Clonase™
   4870..5610    +  CDS            gltI (fragment): GLTI_ECOLI - Also known as ybeJ, yzzK. Experimental evidence at protein level: Swiss-Prot protein existence level 1. Part of the ABC transporter complex GltIJKL involved in glutamate and aspartate uptake. Binds to both glutamate and aspartate. From Escherichia coli (strain K12).
   5626..6342    +  CDS            cEGFP: cEGFP is a basic (constitutively fluorescent) green fluorescent protein published in 2008, derived from Aequorea victoria.
   6355..6423    +  CDS            gltI (fragment): GLTI_ECOLI - Also known as ybeJ, yzzK. Experimental evidence at protein level: Swiss-Prot protein existence level 1. Part of the ABC transporter complex GltIJKL involved in glutamate and aspartate uptake. Binds to both glutamate and aspartate. From Escherichia coli (strain K12).
   6457..6481    -  protein_bind   attB2: mutant version of attB; recombination site for the Gateway® BP reaction BP Clonase™
   6512..7100    +  misc_feature   WPRE: woodchuck hepatitis virus posttranscriptional regulatory element
   7156..7655    +  promoter       PGK promoter: mouse phosphoglycerate kinase 1 promoter
   7673..8698    +  CDS            HygR: aminoglycoside phosphotransferase from E. coli; aph(4)-Ia; confers resistance to hygromycin
   8716..8994    +  CDS            yokD (fragment): YOKD_BACSU - Experimental evidence at protein level: Swiss-Prot protein existence level 1. May contribute to antibiotic resistance. From Bacillus subtilis (strain 168).
   9002..9139    +  CDS            nef (fragment): NEF_HV1LA - Experimental evidence at protein level: Swiss-Prot protein existence level 1. Extracellular Nef protein targets CD4(+) T-lymphocytes for apoptosis by interacting with CXCR4 surface receptors. From Human immunodeficiency virus type 1 group M subtype B (isolate Lai) (HIV-1).
   9125..9305    +  LTR            5' LTR (truncated): truncated 5' long terminal repeat (LTR) from HIV-1
   9377..9498    +  polyA_signal   SV40 poly(A) signal: SV40 polyadenylation signal
   9538..9673    +  rep_origin     SV40 ori: SV40 origin of replication
   9694..9712    -  promoter       T7 promoter: promoter for bacteriophage T7 RNA polymerase
   9720..9875    +  CDS            lacZα (fragment): LacZα fragment of β-galactosidase; lacZ fragment
   9880..10308   +  rep_origin     f1 ori (sequence partly withheld): f1 bacteriophage origin of replication; arrow indicates direction of (+) strand synthesis
>Addgene plasmid #203488 | pLenti-jAspSnFR3 | addgene full sequence | sequence record 401154 | Addgene NGS Result
TAGGTGGCACTTTTCGGGGAAATGTGCGCGGAACCCCTATTTGTTTATTTTTCTAAATACATTCAAATAT
GTATCCGCTCATGAGACAATAACCCTGATAAATGCTTCAATAATATTGAAAAAGGAAGAGTATGAGTATT
CAACATTTCCGTGTCGCCCTTATTCCCTTTTTTGCGGCATTTTGCCTTCCTGTTTTTGCTCACCCAGAAA
CGCTGGTGAAAGTAAAAGATGCTGAAGATCAGTTGGGTGCACGAGTGGGTTACATCGAACTGGATCTCAA
CAGCGGTAAGATCCTTGAGAGTTTTCGCCCCGAAGAACGTTTTCCAATGATGAGCACTTTTAAAGTTCTG
CTATGTGGCGCGGTATTATCCCGTATTGACGCCGGGCAAGAGCAACTCGGTCGCCGCATACACTATTCTC
AGAATGACTTGGTTGAGTACTCACCAGTCACAGAAAAGCATCTTACGGATGGCATGACAGTAAGAGAATT
ATGCAGTGCTGCCATAACCATGAGTGATAACACTGCGGCCAACTTACTTCTGACAACGATCGGAGGACCG
AAGGAGCTAACCGCTTTTTTGCACAACATGGGGGATCATGTAACTCGCCTTGATCGTTGGGAACCGGAGC
TGAATGAAGCCATACCAAACGACGAGCGTGACACCACGATGCCTGTAGCAATGGCAACAACGTTGCGCAA
ACTATTAACTGGCGAACTACTTACTCTAGCTTCCCGGCAACAATTAATAGACTGGATGGAGGCGGATAAA
GTTGCAGGACCACTTCTGCGCTCGGCCCTTCCGGCTGGCTGGTTTATTGCTGATAAATCTGGAGCCGGTG
AGCGTGGGTCTCGCGGTATCATTGCAGCACTGGGGCCAGATGGTAAGCCCTCCCGTATCGTAGTTATCTA
CACGACGGGGAGTCAGGCAACTATGGATGAACGAAATAGACAGATCGCTGAGATAGGTGCCTCACTGATT
AAGCATTGGTAACTGTCAGACCAAGTTTACTCATATATACTTTAGATTGATTTAAAACTTCATTTTTAAT
TTAAAAGGATCTAGGTGAAGATCCTTTTTGATAATCTCATGACCAAAATCCCTTAACGTGAGTTTTCGTT
CCACTGAGCGTCAGACCCCGTAGAAAAGATCAAAGGATCTTCTTGAGATCCTTTTTTTCTGCGCGTAATC
TGCTGCTTGCAAACAAAAAAACCACCGCTACCAGCGGTGGTTTGTTTGCCGGATCAAGAGCTACCAACTC
TTTTTCCGAAGGTAACTGGCTTCAGCAGAGCGCAGATACCAAATACTGTTCTTCTAGTGTAGCCGTAGTT
AGGCCACCACTTCAAGAACTCTGTAGCACCGCCTACATACCTCGCTCTGCTAATCCTGTTACCAGTGGCT
GCTGCCAGTGGCGATAAGTCGTGTCTTACCGGGTTGGACTCAAGACGATAGTTACCGGATAAGGCGCAGC
GGTCGGGCTGAACGGGGGGTTCGTGCACACAGCCCAGCTTGGAGCGAACGACCTACACCGAACTGAGATA
CCTACAGCGTGAGCTATGAGAAAGCGCCACGCTTCCCGAAGGGAGAAAGGCGGACAGGTATCCGGTAAGC
GGCAGGGTCGGAACAGGAGAGCGCACGAGGGAGCTTCCAGGGGGAAACGCCTGGTATCTTTATAGTCCTG
TCGGGTTTCGCCACCTCTGACTTGAGCGTCGATTTTTGTGATGCTCGTCAGGGGGGCGGAGCCTATGGAA
AAACGCCAGCAACGCGGCCTTTTTACGGTTCCTGGCCTTTTGCTGGCCTTTTGCTCACATGTTCTTTCCT
GCGTTATCCCCTGATTCTGTGGATAACCGTATTACCGCCTTTGAGTGAGCTGATACCGCTCGCCGCAGCC
GAACGACCGAGCGCAGCGAGTCAGTGAGCGAGGAAGCGGAAGAGCGCCCAATACGCAAACCGCCTCTCCC
CGCGCGTTGGCCGATTCATTAATGCAGCTGGCACGACAGGTTTCCCGACTGGAAAGCGGGCAGTGAGCGC
AACGCAATTAATGTGAGTTAGCTCACTCATTAGGCACCCCAGGCTTTACACTTTATGCTTCCGGCTCGTA
TGTTGTGTGGAATTGTGAGCGGATAACAATTTCACACAGGAAACAGCTATGACCATGATTACGCCAAGCG
CGCAATTAACCCTCACTAAAGGGAACAAAAGCTGGAGCTGCAAGCTTAATGTAGTCTTATGCAATACTCT
TGTAGTCTTGCAACATGGTAACGATGAGTTAGCAACATGCCTTACAAGGAGAGAAAAAGCACCGTGCATG
CCGATTGGTGGAAGTAAGGTGGTACGATCGTGCCTTATTAGGAAGGCAACAGACGGGTCTGACATGGATT
GGACGAACCACTGAATTGCCGCATTGCAGAGATATTGTATTTAAGTGCCTAGCTCGATACATAAACGGGT
CTCTCTGGTTAGACCAGATCTGAGCCTGGGAGCTCTCTGGCTAACTAGGGAACCCACTGCTTAAGCCTCA
ATAAAGCTTGCCTTGAGTGCTTCAAGTAGTGTGTGCCCGTCTGTTGTGTGACTCTGGTAACTAGAGATCC
CTCAGACCCTTTTAGTCAGTGTGGAAAATCTCTAGCAGTGGCGCCCGAACAGGGACTTGAAAGCGAAAGG
GAAACCAGAGGAGCTCTCTCGACGCAGGACTCGGCTTGCTGAAGCGCGCACGGCAAGAGGCGAGGGGCGG
CGACTGGTGAGTACGCCAAAAATTTTGACTAGCGGAGGCTAGAAGGAGAGAGATGGGTGCGAGAGCGTCA
GTATTAAGCGGGGGAGAATTAGATCGCGATGGGAAAAAATTCGGTTAAGGCCAGGGGGAAAGAAAAAATA
TAAATTAAAACATATAGTATGGGCAAGCAGGGAGCTAGAACGATTCGCAGTTAATCCTGGCCTGTTAGAA
ACATCAGAAGGCTGTAGACAAATACTGGGACAGCTACAACCATCCCTTCAGACAGGATCAGAAGAACTTA
GATCATTATATAATACAGTAGCAACCCTCTATTGTGTGCATCAAAGGATAGAGATAAAAGACACCAAGGA
AGCTTTAGACAAGATAGAGGAAGAGCAAAACAAAAGTAAGACCACCGCACAGCAAGCGGCCGCTGATCTT
CAGACCTGGAGGAGGAGATATGAGGGACAATTGGAGAAGTGAATTATATAAATATAAAGTAGTAAAAATT
GAACCATTAGGAGTAGCACCCACCAAGGCAAAGAGAAGAGTGGTGCAGAGAGAAAAAAGAGCAGTGGGAA
TAGGAGCTTTGTTCCTTGGGTTCTTGGGAGCAGCAGGAAGCACTATGGGCGCAGCGTCAATGACGCTGAC
GGTACAGGCCAGACAATTATTGTCTGGTATAGTGCAGCAGCAGAACAATTTGCTGAGGGCTATTGAGGCG
CAACAGCATCTGTTGCAACTCACAGTCTGGGGCATCAAGCAGCTCCAGGCAAGAATCCTGGCTGTGGAAA
GATACCTAAAGGATCAACAGCTCCTGGGGATTTGGGGTTGCTCTGGAAAACTCATTTGCACCACTGCTGT
GCCTTGGAATGCTAGTTGGAGTAATAAATCTCTGGAACAGATTTGGAATCACACGACCTGGATGGAGTGG
GACAGAGAAATTAACAATTACACAAGCTTAATACACTCCTTAATTGAAGAATCGCAAAACCAGCAAGAAA
AGAATGAACAAGAATTATTGGAATTAGATAAATGGGCAAGTTTGTGGAATTGGTTTAACATAACAAATTG
GCTGTGGTATATAAAATTATTCATAATGATAGTAGGAGGCTTGGTAGGTTTAAGAATAGTTTTTGCTGTA
CTTTCTATAGTGAATAGAGTTAGGCAGGGATATTCACCATTATCGTTTCAGACCCACCTCCCAACCCCGA
GGGGACCCGACAGGCCCGAAGGAATAGAAGAAGAAGGTGGAGAGAGAGACAGAGACAGATCCATTCGATT
AGTGAACGGATCTCGACGGTATCGGTTAACTTTTAAAAGAAAAGGGGGGATTGGGGGGTACAGTGCAGGG
GAAAGAATAGTAGACATAATAGCAACAGACATACAAACTAAAGAATTACAAAAACAAATTACAAAATTCA
AAATTTTATCGATAAGCTTGGGAGTTCCGCGTTACATAACTTACGGTAAATGGCCCGCCTGGCTGACCGC
CCAACGACCCCCGCCCATTGACGTCAATAATGACGTATGTTCCCATAGTAACGCCAATAGGGACTTTCCA
TTGACGTCAATGGGTGGAGTATTTACGGTAAACTGCCCACTTGGCAGTACATCAAGTGTATCATATGCCA
AGTACGCCCCCTATTGACGTCAATGACGGTAAATGGCCCGCCTGGCATTATGCCCAGTACATGACCTTAT
GGGACTTTCCTACTTGGCAGTACATCTACGTATTAGTCATCGCTATTACCATGGTGATGCGGTTTTGGCA
GTACATCAATGGGCGTGGATAGCGGTTTGACTCACGGGGATTTCCAAGTCTCCACCCCATTGACGTCAAT
GGGAGTTTGTTTTGGCACCAAAATCAACGGGACTTTCCAAAATGTCGTAACAACTCCGCCCCATTGACGC
AAATGGGCGGTAGGCGTGTACGGTGGGAGGTCTATATAAGCAGAGCTCGTTTAGTGAACCGTCAGATCGC
CTGGAGACGCCATCCACGCTGTTTTGACCTCCATAGAAGACACCGACTCTAGTCCAGTGTGGTGGAATTC
TGCAGATATCAACAAGTTTGTACAAAAAAGCAGGCTTTAAAGGAACCAATTCAGTCGACTGGATCCGGTA
CCGAATTCGCTTACTAAAAGCCAGGCCACCATGGGATCCGCCGCAGGCAGCACGCTGGACAAAATCGCCA
AAAACGGTGTGATTGTCGTCGGTCACCGTAAATCTGCCGTGCCTTTCTCTTATTACGACAGTCAGCACAA
AGTGGTGGGTTACTCGCAGGAATACTCCAACGCCATTGTTGAAGCAGTGAAAAAGAAACTCAACAAACCG
GACTTGCAGGTAAAACTGATTCCGATTACCCCACAAAACCGTATTCCACTGCTGCAAAACGGCACTTACG
ATTTTGAATGTGGTTCTACCACCAACAACGTCGAACGCCAAAAACAGGCGGCTTTCTCTGACACTATTTT
CGTGGTCGGTACGCGCCTGTTGACCAAAAAGGGTGGCGATATCAAAGATTTTGCCAACCTGAAAGACAAA
GCCGTAGTCGTCACTTCCGGCACTACCTCTGAAGTTTTGCTCAACAAACTGAATGAAGAGCAAAAAATGA
ATATGCGCATCATCAGCGCCAAAGATCACGGTGACTCTTTCCGCACCCTGGAAAGCGGTCGTGCCGTTGC
CTTTATGATGGATGACGTGCTGCTGGCCGGTGAACGTGCGAAAGCGAAGAAACCAGACGACTGGGAAATC
GTCGGCAAGCCGCAGTCTCAGGAGGCCTACGGTTGTATGTTGCGTAAAGATGATCCGCAGTTCAAAAAGC
TGATGGATGACACCATCGCTCAGGTGCAGACCTCCGGTGAAGCGGAAAAATGGTTTGATAAGTGGTTCAA
AAATCCAATTCTGGTGAGCCACATCGTCTATATCACCGCCGACAAGCAGAAGAACGGCATCAAGGCGAAC
TTCAAGATCCACCACAACGTGGAGGACGGCAGCGTGCAGCTCGCCGACCACTACCAGCAGAACACCCCCA
TCGGCGACGGCCCCGTGCTGCTGCCCGACAACCACTACCTGAGCTATCAGTCCGTGCTGAGCAAAGACCC
CAACGAGAAGCGCGATCACATGGTCCTGCTGGAGTTCGTGACCGCCACCACGAACTCTCTCGGCATGGAC
GAGCTGTACAAGGGCGGTACCGGAGGGAGCATGAGCAAGGGCGAGGAGCTGTTCACCGGGGTGGTGCCCA
TCCTGGTCGAGCTGGACGGCGACGTAAACGGCCACAAGTTCAGCGTGCGCGGCGAGGGCGAGGGCGATGC
CACCAACGGCAAGCTAACCCTGAAGCTCATCTGCACCACCGGCAAGCTGCCCGTGCCCTGGCCCACCCTC
GTGACCACCCTGGGCTACGGCGTGCAGTGCTTCGCCCGCTACCCCGACCACATGAAGCAGCACGACTTCT
TCAAGTCCGCCATGCCCGAAGGCTACGTCCAGGAGCGCACCATCAGCTTCAAGGACGACGGAACCTACAA
GACCCGCGCCGAGGTGAAGTTAGAGGGCGACACCCTGGTGAACCGCATCGAGCTAAAGGGCATCGACTTC
AAGGAGGACGGCAACATCCTGGGGCACAAGCTGGAGTACAACTTTAACAACCCCCTGAACATGAATTTCG
AACTGTCAGACGAAATGAAAGCACTGTTCAAAGAACCGAATGACAAGGCACTGAAATAAGAATTCGAAGC
TTGATCCGGCTGCTAGACCCAGCTTTCTTGTACAAAGTGGTTGATATCCAGCACAGTGGCGGCCGCTCGA
CAATCAACCTCTGGATTACAAAATTTGTGAAAGATTGACTGGTATTCTTAACTATGTTGCTCCTTTTACG
CTATGTGGATACGCTGCTTTAATGCCTTTGTATCATGCTATTGCTTCCCGTATGGCTTTCATTTTCTCCT
CCTTGTATAAATCCTGGTTGCTGTCTCTTTATGAGGAGTTGTGGCCCGTTGTCAGGCAACGTGGCGTGGT
GTGCACTGTGTTTGCTGACGCAACCCCCACTGGTTGGGGCATTGCCACCACCTGTCAGCTCCTTTCCGGG
ACTTTCGCTTTCCCCCTCCCTATTGCCACGGCGGAACTCATCGCCGCCTGCCTTGCCCGCTGCTGGACAG
GGGCTCGGCTGTTGGGCACTGACAATTCCGTGGTGTTGTCGGGGAAGCTGACGTCCTTTCCATGGCTGCT
CGCCTGTGTTGCCACCTGGATTCTGCGCGGGACGTCCTTCTGCTACGTCCCTTCGGCCCTCAATCCAGCG
GACCTTCCTTCCCGCGGCCTGCTGCCGGCTCTGCGGCCTCTTCCGCGTCTTCGCCTTCGCCCTCAGACGA
GTCGGATCTCCCTTTGGGCCGCCTCCCCGCCTGGAATTCTGCAGATATCCGGACTAGTGATCTCTCGAGG
TTAACGAATTCTACCGGGTAGGGGAGGCGCTTTTCCCAAGGCAGTCTGGAGCATGCGCTTTAGCAGCCCC
GCTGGGCACTTGGCGCTACACAAGTGGCCTCTGGCCTCGCACACATTCCACATCCACCGGTAGGCGCCAA
CCGGCTCCGTTCTTTGGTGGCCCCTTCGCGCCACCTTCTACTCCTCCCCTAGTCAGGAAGTTCCCCCCCG
CCCCGCAGCTCGCGTCGTGCAGGACGTGACAAATGGAAGTAGCACGTCTCACTAGTCTCGTGCAGATGGA
CAGCACCGCTGAGCAATGGAAGCGGGTAGGCCTTTGGGGCAGCGGCCAATAGCAGCTTTGCTCCTTCGCT
TTCTGGGCTCAGAGGCTGGGAAGGGGTGGGTCCGGGGGCGGGCTCAGGGGCGGGCTCAGGGGCGGGGCGG
GCGCCCGAAGGTCCTCCGGAGGCCCGGCATTCTGCACGCTTCAAAAGCGCACGTCTGCCGCGCTGTTCTC
CTCTTCCTCATCTCCGGGCCTTTCGACCTGCATCCCGCCACCATGAAAAAGCCTGAACTCACCGCGACGT
CTGTCGAGAAGTTTCTGATCGAAAAGTTCGACAGCGTCTCCGACCTGATGCAGCTCTCGGAGGGCGAAGA
ATCTCGTGCTTTCAGCTTCGATGTAGGAGGGCGTGGATATGTCCTGCGGGTAAATAGCTGCGCCGATGGT
TTCTACAAAGATCGTTATGTTTATCGGCACTTTGCATCGGCCGCGCTCCCGATTCCGGAAGTGCTTGACA
TTGGGGAATTCAGCGAGAGCCTGACCTATTGCATCTCCCGCCGTGCACAGGGTGTCACGTTGCAAGACCT
GCCTGAAACCGAACTGCCCGCTGTTCTGCAGCCGGTCGCGGAGGCCATGGATGCGATCGCTGCGGCCGAT
CTTAGCCAGACGAGCGGGTTCGGCCCATTCGGACCGCAAGGAATCGGTCAATACACTACATGGCGTGATT
TCATATGCGCGATTGCTGATCCCCATGTGTATCACTGGCAAACTGTGATGGACGACACCGTCAGTGCGTC
CGTCGCGCAGGCTCTCGATGAGCTGATGCTTTGGGCCGAGGACTGCCCCGAAGTCCGGCACCTCGTGCAC
GCGGATTTCGGCTCCAACAATGTCCTGACGGACAATGGCCGCATAACAGCGGTCATTGACTGGAGCGAGG
CGATGTTCGGGGATTCCCAATACGAGGTCGCCAACATCTTCTTCTGGAGGCCGTGGTTGGCTTGTATGGA
GCAGCAGACGCGCTACTTCGAGCGGAGGCATCCGGAGCTTGCAGGATCGCCGCGGCTCCGGGCGTATATG
CTCCGCATTGGTCTTGACCAACTCTATCAGAGCTTGGTTGACGGCAATTTCGATGATGCAGCTTGGGCGC
AGGGTCGATGCGACGCAATCGTCCGATCCGGAGCCGGGACTGTCGGGCGTACACAAATCGCCCGCAGAAG
CGCGGCCGTCTGGACCGATGGCTGTGTAGAAGTACTCGCCGATAGTGGAAACCGACGCCCCAGCACTCGT
CCGAGGGCAAAGGAATAGAGTAGATGCCGACCGAACAAGAGCTGATTTCGAGAACGCCTCAGCCAGCAAC
TCGCGCGAGCCTAGCAAGGCAAATGCGAGAGAACGGCCTTACGCTTGGTGGCACAGTTCTCGTCCACAGT
TCGCTAAGCTCGCTCGGCTGGGTCGCGGGAGGGCCGGTCGCAGTGATTCAGGCCCTTCTGGATTGTGTTG
GTCCCCAGGGCACGATTGTCATGCCCACGCACTCGGGTGATCTGACTGATCCCGCAGATTGGAGATCGCC
GCCCGTGCCTGCCGATTGGGTGCAGATCCGTCGAGGGCCCGGTACCTTTAAGACCAATGACTTACAAGGC
AGCTGTAGATCTTAGCCACTTTTTAAAAGAAAAGGGGGGACTGGAAGGGCTAGCTCACTCCCAACGAAGA
CAAGATCTGCTTTTTGCTTGTACTGGGTCTCTCTGGTTAGACCAGATCTGAGCCTGGGAGCTCTCTGGCT
AACTAGGGAACCCACTGCTTAAGCCTCAATAAAGCTTGCCTTGAGTGCTTCAAGTAGTGTGTGCCCGTCT
GTTGTGTGACTCTGGTAACTAGAGATCCCTCAGACCCTTTTAGTCAGTGTGGAAAATCTCTAGCAGTAGT
AGTTCATGTCATCTTATTATTCAGTATTTATAACTTGCAAAGAAATGAATATCAGAGAGTGAGAGGAACT
TGTTTATTGCAGCTTATAATGGTTACAAATAAAGCAATAGCATCACAAATTTCACAAATAAAGCATTTTT
TTCACTGCATTCTAGTTGTGGTTTGTCCAAACTCATCAATGTATCTTATCATGTCTGGCTCTAGCTATCC
CGCCCCTAACTCCGCCCATCCCGCCCCTAACTCCGCCCAGTTCCGCCCATTCTCCGCCCCATGGCTGACT
AATTTTTTTTATTTATGCAGAGGCCGAGGCCGCCTCGGCCTCTGAGCTATTCCAGAAGTAGTGAGGAGGC
TTTTTTGGAGGCCTAGGGACGTACCCAATTCGCCCTATAGTGAGTCGTATTACGCGCGCTCACTGGCCGT
CGTTTTACAACGTCGTGACTGGGAAAACCCTGGCGTTACCCAACTTAATCGCCTTGCAGCACATCCCCCT
TTCGCCAGCTGGCGTAATAGCGAAGAGGCCCGCACCGATCGCCCTTCCCAACAGTTGCGCAGCCTGAATG
GCGAATGGG
[124 nt withheld, positions 9880-10003]
C
[91 nt withheld, positions 10005-10095]
A
[49 nt withheld, positions 10097-10145]
CCTTTGACGTTGGAGTCCACGTTCTTT
[37 nt withheld, positions 10173-10209]
ACCCTATCTCGGTCTATTCTTTTGATTTATAAGGGATTTTGCCGATTTCGGCCTATTGGTTAAAAAATGA
GCTGATTTAACAAAAATTTAACGCGAATTTTAACAAAATATTAACGCTTACAATT
